>Addgene plasmid #183974 | DCAF1:PBC020-D05:C246337 | addgene full sequence | sequence record 361427 | Addgene NGS Result
GCTCGCCGCAGCCGAACGACCGAGCGCAGCGAGTCAGTGAGCGAGGAAGCGGAAGAGCGCCTGATGCGGT
ATTTTCTCCTTACGCATCTGTGCGGTATTTCACACCGCATAGACCAGCCGCGTAACCTGGCAAAATCGGT
TACGGTTGAGTAATAAATGGATGCCCTGCGTAAGCGGGTGTGGGCGGACAATAAAGTCTTAAACTGAACA
AAATAGATCTAAACTATGACAATAAAGTCTTAAACTAGACAGAATAGTTGTAAACTGAAATCAGTCCAGT
TATGCTGTGAAAAAGCATACTGGACTTTTGTTATGGCTAAAGCAAACTCTTCATTTTCTGAAGTGCAAAT
TGCCCGTCGTATTAAAGAGGGGCGTGGCCAAGGGCATGGTAAAGACTATATTCGCGGCGTTGTGACAATT
TACCGAACAACTCCGCGGCCGGGAAGCCGATCTCGGCTTGAACGAATTGTTAGGTGGCGGTACTTGGGTC
GATATCAAAGTGCATCACTTCTTCCCGTATGCCCAACTTTGTATAGAGAGCCACTGCGGGATCGTCACCG
TAATCTGCTTGCACGTAGATCACATAAGCACCAAGCGCGTTGGCCTCATGCTTGAGCAGATTGATGAGCG
CGGTGGCAATGCCCTGCCTCCGGTGCTCGCCGGAGACTGCGAGATCATAGATATAGATCTCACTACGCGG
CTGCTCAAACTTGGGCAGAACGTAAGCCGCGAGAGCGCCAACAACCGCTTCTTGGTCGAAGGCAGCAAGC
GCGATGAATGTCTTACTACGGAGCAAGTTCCCGAGGTAATCGGAGTCCGGCTGATGTTGGGAGTAGGTGG
CTACGTCTCCGAACTCACGACCGAAAAGATCAAGAGCAGCCCGCATGGATTTGACTTGGTCAGGGCCGAG
CCTACATGTGCGAATGATGCCCATACTTGAGCCACCTAACTTTGTTTTAGGGCGACTGCCCTGCTGCGTA
ACATCGTTGCTGCTCCATAACATCAAACATCGACCCACGGCGTAACGCGCTTGCTGCTTGGATGCCCGAG
GCATAGACTGTACAAAAAAACAGTCATAACAAGCCATGAAAACCGCCACTGCGCCGTTACCACCGCTGCG
TTCGGTCAAGGTTCTGGACCAGTTGCGTGAGCGCATACGCTACTTGCATTACAGTTTACGAACCGAACAG
GCTTATGTCAACTGGGTTCGTGCCTTCATCCGTTTCCACGGTGTGCGTCACCCGGCAACCTTGGGCAGCA
GCGAAGTCGAGGCATTTCTGTCCTGGCTGGCGAACGAGCGCAAGGTTTCGGTCTCCACGCATCGTCAGGC
ATTGGCGGCCTTGCTGTTCTTCTACGGCAAGGTGCTGTGCACGGATCTGCCCTGGCTTCAGGAGATCGGA
AGACCTCGGCCGTCGCGGCGCTTGCCGGTGGTGCTGACCCCGGATGAAGTGGTTCGCATCCTCGGTTTTC
TGGAAGGCGAGCATCGTTTGTTCGCCCAGGACTCTAGCTATAGTTCTAGTGGTTGGCTACGTATACTCCG
GAATATTAATAGATCATGGAGATAATTAAAATGATAACCATCTCGCAAATAAATAAGTATTTTACTGTTT
TCGTAACAGTTTTGTAATAAAAAAACCTATAAATATTCCGGATTATTCATACCGTCCCACCATCGGGCGC
GGATCTCGGTCCGAAAACCATGCATCATCATCATCATCACAGCAGCGGCAGAGAAAACTTGTATTTCCAG
[945 nt withheld, positions 1751-2695]
TGATGACGAAGCTTGTCGAGAAGTACTAGAGGATCATAATCAGCCATACCACATTTGTAGAGGTTTTACT
TGCTTTAAAAAACCTCCCACACCTCCCCCTGAACCTGAAACATAAAATGAATGCAATTGTTGTTGTTAAC
TTGTTTATTGCAGCTTATAATGGTTACAAATAAAGCAATAGCATCACAAATTTCACAAATAAAGCATTTT
TTTCACTGCATTCTAGTTGTGGTTTGTCCAAACTCATCAATGTATCTTATCATGTCTGGATCTGATCACT
GATATCGCCTAGGAGATCCGAACCAGATAAGTGAAATCTAGTTCCAAACTATTTTGTCATTTTTAATTTT
CGTATTAGCTTACGACGCTACACCCAGTTCCCATCTATTTTGTCACTCTTCCCTAAATAATCCTTAAAAA
CTCCATTTCCACCCCTCCCAGTTCCCAACTATTTTGTCCGCCCACAGCGGGGCATTTTTCTTCCTGTTAT
GTTTTTAATCAAACATCCTGCCAACTCCATGTGACAAACCGTCATCTTCGGCTACTTTTTCTCTGTCACA
GAATGAAAATTTTTCTGTCATCTCTTCGTTATTAATGTTTGTAATTGACTGAATATCAACGCTTATTTGC
AGCCTGAATGGCGAATGGG
[124 nt withheld, positions 3345-3468]
C
[91 nt withheld, positions 3470-3560]
A
[49 nt withheld, positions 3562-3610]
CCTTTGACGTTGGAGTCCACGTTCTT
[37 nt withheld, positions 3637-3673]
ACCCTATCTCGGTCTATTCTTTTGATTTATAAGGGATTTTGCCGATTTCGGCCTATTGGTTAAAAAATGA
GCTGATTTAACAAAAATTTAACGCGAATTTTAACAAAATATTAACGCTTACAATTTAGGTGGCACTTTTC
GGGGAAATGTGCGCGGAACCCCTATTTGTTTATTTTTCTAAATACATTCAAATATGTATCCGCTCATGAG
ACAATAACCCTGATAAATGCTTCAATAATATTGAAAAAGGAAGAGTATGAGTATTCAACATTTCCGTGTC
GCCCTTATTCCCTTTTTTGCGGCATTTTGCCTTCCTGTTTTTGCTCACCCAGAAACGCTGGTGAAAGTAA
AAGATGCTGAAGATCAGTTGGGTGCACGAGTGGGTTACATCGAACTGGATCTCAACAGCGGTAAGATCCT
TGAGAGTTTTCGCCCCGAAGAACGTTTTCCAATGATGAGCACTTTTAAAGTTCTGCTATGTGGCGCGGTA
TTATCCCGTATTGACGCCGGGCAAGAGCAACTCGGTCGCCGCATACACTATTCTCAGAATGACTTGGTTG
AGTACTCACCAGTCACAGAAAAGCATCTTACGGATGGCATGACAGTAAGAGAATTATGCAGTGCTGCCAT
AACCATGAGTGATAACACTGCGGCCAACTTACTTCTGACAACGATCGGAGGACCGAAGGAGCTAACCGCT
TTTTTGCACAACATGGGGGATCATGTAACTCGCCTTGATCGTTGGGAACCGGAGCTGAATGAAGCCATAC
CAAACGACGAGCGTGACACCACGATGCCTGTAGCAATGGCAACAACGTTGCGCAAACTATTAACTGGCGA
ACTACTTACTCTAGCTTCCCGGCAACAATTAATAGACTGGATGGAGGCGGATAAAGTTGCAGGACCACTT
CTGCGCTCGGCCCTTCCGGCTGGCTGGTTTATTGCTGATAAATCTGGAGCCGGTGAGCGTGGGTCTCGCG
GTATCATTGCAGCACTGGGGCCAGATGGTAAGCCCTCCCGTATCGTAGTTATCTACACGACGGGGAGTCA
GGCAACTATGGATGAACGAAATAGACAGATCGCTGAGATAGGTGCCTCACTGATTAAGCATTGGTAACTG
TCAGACCAAGTTTACTCATATATACTTTAGATTGATTTAAAACTTCATTTTTAATTTAAAAGGATCTAGG
TGAAGATCCTTTTTGATAATCTCATGACCAAAATCCCTTAACGTGAGTTTTCGTTCCACTGAGCGTCAGA
CCCCGTAGAAAAGATCAAAGGATCTTCTTGAGATCCTTTTTTTCTGCGCGTAATCTGCTGCTTGCAAACA
AAAAAACCACCGCTACCAGCGGTGGTTTGTTTGCCGGATCAAGAGCTACCAACTCTTTTTCCGAAGGTAA
CTGGCTTCAGCAGAGCGCAGATACCAAATACTGTTCTTCTAGTGTAGCCGTAGTTAGGCCACCACTTCAA
GAACTCTGTAGCACCGCCTACATACCTCGCTCTGCTAATCCTGTTACCAGTGGCTGCTGCCAGTGGCGAT
AAGTCGTGTCTTACCGGGTTGGACTCAAGACGATAGTTACCGGATAAGGCGCAGCGGTCGGGCTGAACGG
GGGGTTCGTGCACACAGCCCAGCTTGGAGCGAACGACCTACACCGAACTGAGATACCTACAGCGTGAGCT
ATGAGAAAGCGCCACGCTTCCCGAAGGGAGAAAGGCGGACAGGTATCCGGTAAGCGGCAGGGTCGGAACA
GGAGAGCGCACGAGGGAGCTTCCAGGGGGAAACGCCTGGTATCTTTATAGTCCTGTCGGGTTTCGCCACC
TCTGACTTGAGCGTCGATTTTTGTGATGCTCGTCAGGGGGGCGGAGCCTATGGAAAAACGCCAGCAACGC
GGCCTTTTTACGGTTCCTGGCCTTTTGCTGGCCTTTTGCTCACATGTTCTTTCCTGCGTTATCCCCTGAT
TCTGTGGATAACCGTATTACCGCCTTTGAGTGAGCTGATACC
Features (pLannotate 1.2.2; 17 found; start..end, strand, type, name):
      1..55      +  rep_origin     RSF ori (fragment): Plasmids containing the RSF 1030 origin of replication can be propagated in E. coli cells that contain additional plasmids with compatible origins.
     60..111     -  misc_feature   bom (fragment): basis of mobility region from pBR322
    179..403     -  mobile_element Tn7R: mini-Tn7 element (right end of the Tn7 transposon) Tn7
    470..1003    -  CDS            GmR: gentamycin acetyltransferase; aacC1; confers resistance to gentamycin
   1173..1201    -  promoter       Pc promoter: intI1 (promoter lies within the coding sequence); class 1 integron promoter
   1179..1526    -  CDS            YPR2_ECOLX (fragment): Protein predicted: Swiss-Prot protein existence level 4. From Escherichia coli.
   1553..1644    +  promoter       polyhedrin promoter: polh from Autographa californica; promoter for the baculovirus polyhedrin gene
   1701..1719    +  CDS            capTEV™ (fragment): composite tag for in vivo biotinylation, TEV protease cleavage, and 6xHis tagging
   1757..2695    +  CDS            DCAF1 (fragment) (sequence withheld): DCAF1_HUMAN - Also known as KIAA0800, RIP, VPRBP. Experimental evidence at protein level: Swiss-Prot protein existence level 1. (Microbial infection) In case of infection by HIV-2 virus, it is recruited by HIV-2 Vpx in order to hijack the CUL4A-RBX1-DDB1- DCAF1/VPRBP function leading to enhanced efficiency of macrophage infection and promotion of the replication of cognate primate lentiviruses in cells of monocyte/macrophage lineage. From Homo sapiens (Human).
   2727..2810    +  CDS            large T antigen (fragment): large T antigen from SV40 (simian virus 40)
   2833..2967    +  polyA_signal   SV40 poly(A) signal: SV40 polyadenylation signal
   2996..3161    -  mobile_element Tn7L: mini-Tn7 element (left end of the Tn7 transposon) Tn7
   3324..3340    +  CDS            lacZα (fragment): LacZα fragment of β-galactosidase; lacZ fragment
   3345..3799    +  rep_origin     f1 ori (sequence partly withheld): f1 bacteriophage origin of replication; arrow indicates direction of (+) strand synthesis
   3825..3929    +  promoter       AmpR promoter: bla
   3930..4790    +  CDS            AmpR: β-lactamase; bla; confers resistance to ampicillin, carbenicillin, and related antibiotics
   4961..5549    +  rep_origin     ori: high-copy-number ColE1/pMB1/pBR322/pUC origin of replication
