[The description below was written by a language model from this plasmid's Addgene catalogue record and pLannotate feature annotations shown in this document.]
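Description:
DCAF1:PBC020-D05:C246337 is a baculovirus transfer (donor) plasmid built on the pFBOH-MHL backbone, made to produce a fragment of human DCAF1 (also known as VPRBP or RIP) in insect cells for structure determination. The sequenced plasmid is 5,675 nt. In E. coli it is maintained at high copy through a ColE1/pUC-type origin and selected with ampicillin via the β-lactamase gene. An f1 origin is also present, and short annotated fragments of an RSF origin, bom and lacZα appear to be backbone remnants.

The expression cassette lies between the Tn7R and Tn7L ends of a mini-Tn7 element, together with a gentamicin acetyltransferase gene driven by the Pc integron promoter. This is the layout typical of Tn7-based systems, in which the segment between the Tn7 ends is transposed into a baculovirus bacmid carried in E. coli, with gentamicin resistance marking the transferred segment, and the recombinant bacmid is then used to generate virus. Within the cassette, the strong, very late polyhedrin promoter from Autographa californica drives an N-terminal 6xHis tag followed by a TEV protease cleavage site, fused to the DCAF1 insert, with an SV40 polyadenylation signal downstream. The tag permits metal-affinity purification and can then be removed by TEV cleavage.

The insert is about 940 bp, was introduced by ligation-independent cloning, and is annotated as a fragment of DCAF1, consistent with the depositor's caution that the full coding region may not be present. The record does not state which residues or domain it covers. The record links this construct to several deposited crystal structures, indicating its use as a source of recombinant protein for structural studies.
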