Addgene plasmid #183974: DCAF1:PBC020-D05:C246337
Purpose: Baculovirus expression for structure determination. May not contain entire coding region of gene.
Depositing lab: Cheryl Arrowsmith. Depositing organization: University of Toronto.
Backbone
  Vector backbone: pFBOH-MHL (Addgene #62304)
  Vector type: Baculovirus Expresssion
Growth in bacteria
  Bacterial resistance: Ampicillin, 100 μg/mL
  Growth temperature: 37°C
  Growth strain: DH5alpha
  Copy number: High Copy
Gene/Insert
  Gene/Insert name: DCAF1:PBC020-D05:C246337 (alt names: DCAF1, DCAF1_S01; PDB IDs: 7SSE, 8F8E, 9BHR, 9BHS, 9C1Q, 9D4E)
  Species: H. sapiens (human)
  Insert size (bp): 942
  Entrez Gene: DCAF1 (a.k.a. RIP, VPRBP)
  Promoter: Polyhedrin
  Tag / fusion protein: MHHHHHHSSGRENLYFQG (N terminal on backbone); 6xHis-TEV (N terminal on insert)
  Cloning method: Ligation Independent Cloning
  Sequencing primers: 5′ pFBOH-fwd (5'-CCGGATTATTCATACCGTCCCACCA-3'); 3′ pFBOH-rev (5'-CTGATTATGATCCTCTAGTACTTCT-3')
Terms and licenses: Academic/Nonprofit Terms; Industry Terms: Not Available to Industry
Depositor comments: For more information, please see: PDB / SGC http://www.thesgc.org/structures/7SSE/ https://www.rcsb.org/structure/8F8E/
How to cite: DCAF1:PBC020-D05:C246337 was a gift from Cheryl Arrowsmith (Addgene plasmid # 183974 ; http://n2t.net/addgene:183974 ; RRID:Addgene_183974)
